Addgene plasmid #99144: pCW57.1-Tet-UPF1S124A/N138A/T139A (pRKB268)
Purpose: Inducible lentiviral construct to express FLAG-tagged UPF1S124A/N138A/T139A
Depositing lab: Robert Bradley. Depositing organization: Fred Hutchinson Cancer Center. Publication: The RNA Surveillance Factor UPF1 Represses Myogenesis via Its E3 Ubiquitin Ligase Activity. Feng Q, Jagannathan S, Bradley RK. Mol Cell. 2017 Jul 20;67(2):239-251.e6. doi: 10.1016/j.molcel.2017.05.034. Epub 2017 Jun 29. PubMed 28669802.
Backbone
  Vector backbone: pCW57.1
  Backbone manufacturer: Addgene plasmid #41393
  Backbone size w/o insert (bp): 7600
  Vector type: Mammalian Expression, Lentiviral
  Selectable markers: Puromycin
Growth in bacteria
  Bacterial resistance: Ampicillin, 100 μg/mL
  Growth temperature: 37°C
  Growth strain: NEB Stable
  Copy number: High Copy
Gene/Insert
  Gene/Insert name: UPF1 (alt name: UPF1, RNA helicase and ATPase)
  Species: H. sapiens (human)
  Insert size (bp): 3400
  Mutation: First 127 codons are optimized to reduce GC content; S124A/N138A/T139A
  Entrez Gene: UPF1 (a.k.a. HUPF1, NORF1, RENT1, UTF, pNORF1, smg-2)
  Promoter: pTight
  Tag / fusion protein: Flag (N terminal on insert)
  Cloning method: Unknown
  Sequencing primers: 5′ GTCAGATCGCCTGGAGAATT; 3′ CTAGTGAGACGTGCGGCTTC
Terms and licenses: Academic/Nonprofit Terms; Industry Terms: Not Available to Industry
Depositor comments: The lentiviral pCW57-FLAG-UPF1wt plasmid was used as a template to introduce the S124A/N138A/ T139A mutations with PCR primers containing mismatched nucleotides that altered the original codons to GCT (Alanine).
How to cite: pCW57.1-Tet-UPF1S124A/N138A/T139A (pRKB268) was a gift from Robert Bradley (Addgene plasmid # 99144 ; http://n2t.net/addgene:99144 ; RRID:Addgene_99144)
