[The description below was written by a language model from this plasmid's Addgene catalogue record and pLannotate feature annotations shown in this document.]
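Description:
pCW57.1-Tet-UPF1S124A/N138A/T139A (pRKB268) is a doxycycline-inducible, third-generation-style lentiviral transfer plasmid built on the pCW57.1 backbone for expression of a FLAG-tagged mutant of human UPF1, the RNA helicase and ATPase central to nonsense-mediated mRNA decay. It is propagated in E. coli through a high-copy ColE1/pUC-type origin with ampicillin selection (AmpR). The viral portion consists of an RSV promoter driving a truncated HIV-1 5' LTR, the Ψ packaging signal with a gag fragment, the RRE for Rev-dependent export of the genomic RNA, a cPPT/CTS, a WPRE to enhance transcript expression, and a self-inactivating ΔU3 3' LTR. An SV40 poly(A) signal and SV40 origin lie downstream of the 3' LTR.

The payload is an all-in-one Tet-On arrangement. The tight TRE promoter (seven tet operators upstream of a minimal CMV promoter) drives the roughly 3.4 kb UPF1 coding sequence, which carries an N-terminal FLAG tag. Its first 127 codons were recoded to lower GC content, and it bears the S124A, N138A and T139A substitutions, introduced by mismatched-primer PCR from the corresponding wild-type pCW57 FLAG-UPF1 plasmid. A separate human PGK promoter constitutively drives a puromycin resistance gene followed by the reverse tetracycline transactivator rtTA3, so transduced cells can be selected with puromycin and express the mutant protein only when doxycycline is added. The record does not annotate the element linking PuroR and rtTA3. The associated study concerns UPF1's E3 ubiquitin ligase activity and its repression of myogenesis, but the record does not state the functional effect of the three alanine substitutions.
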