Features (pLannotate 1.2.2; 26 found; start..end, strand, type, name):
     41..158     +  misc_feature   cPPT/CTS: central polypurine tract and central termination sequence of HIV-1
    212..526     +  promoter       tight TRE promoter: Tet-responsive promoter PTight, consisting of seven tet operator sequences followed by the minimal CMV promoter
    579..3929    +  CDS            UPF1: RENT1_HUMAN - Also known as KIAA0221, RENT1. Experimental evidence at protein level: Swiss-Prot protein existence level 1. RNA-dependent helicase and ATPase required for nonsense- mediated decay (NMD) of mRNAs containing premature stop codons. Is recruited to mRNAs upon translation termination and undergoes a cycle of phosphorylation and dephosphorylation; its phosphorylation appears to be a key step in NMD. Recruited by release factors to stalled ribosomes together with the SMG1C protein kinase complex to form the transient SURF (SMG1-UPF1-eRF1-eRF3) complex. In EJC-dependent NMD, the SURF co
   4016..4526    +  promoter       hPGK promoter: human phosphoglycerate kinase 1 promoter
   4536..5132    +  CDS            PuroR (fragment): puromycin N-acetyltransferase; pac from Streptomyces; confers resistance to puromycin
   5187..5884    +  CDS            rtTA3 (fragment): reverse tetracycline transactivator 3 activates expression from Tet-responsive promoters in the presence of doxycycline
   5814..5924    +  CDS            VP48: 3 tandem repeats of the minimal activation domain of herpes simplex virus VP16 (Cheng et al., 2013)
   5960..6508    +  misc_feature   WPRE (fragment): woodchuck hepatitis virus posttranscriptional regulatory element
   6534..6605    +  CDS            nef (fragment): NEF_HV1Z2 - Experimental evidence at protein level: Swiss-Prot protein existence level 1. Extracellular Nef protein targets CD4(+) T-lymphocytes for apoptosis by interacting with CXCR4 surface receptors. From Human immunodeficiency virus type 1 group M subtype D (isolate Z2/CDC-Z34) (HIV-1).
   6607..6840    +  LTR            3' LTR (ΔU3): self-inactivating 3' long terminal repeat (LTR) from HIV-1
   6912..7033    +  polyA_signal   SV40 poly(A) signal: SV40 polyadenylation signal
   7073..7208    +  rep_origin     SV40 ori: SV40 origin of replication
   7216..7279    +  promoter       AmpR promoter: bla
   7280..8140    +  CDS            AmpR: β-lactamase; bla; confers resistance to ampicillin, carbenicillin, and related antibiotics
   8311..8899    +  rep_origin     ori: high-copy-number ColE1/pMB1/pBR322/pUC origin of replication
   9082..9174    +  CDS            lacI (fragment): lac repressor; lacI; The lac repressor binds to the lac operator to inhibit transcription in E. coli. This inhibition can be relieved by adding lactose or isopropyl-β-D-thiogalactopyranoside (IPTG).
   9187..9208    +  protein_bind   CAP binding site: CAP binding activates transcription in the presence of cAMP. E. coli catabolite activator protein
   9223..9253    +  promoter       lac promoter: promoter for the E. coli lac operon
   9257..9279    +  protein_bind   lac operator (fragment): The lac repressor binds to the lac operator to inhibit transcription in E. coli. This inhibition can be relieved by adding lactose or isopropyl-β-D-thiogalactopyranoside (IPTG). lac repressor encoded by lacI
   9322..9340    +  promoter       T3 promoter: promoter for bacteriophage T3 RNA polymerase
   9368..9594    +  promoter       RSV promoter: Rous sarcoma virus enhancer/promoter
   9595..9775    +  LTR            5' LTR (truncated): truncated 5' long terminal repeat (LTR) from HIV-1
   9822..9947    +  misc_feature   HIV-1 Ψ: packaging signal of human immunodeficiency virus type 1
   9931..10294   +  CDS            HIV-1 gag (fragment): gag protein from human immunodeficiency virus 1; gag
  10440..10673   +  misc_feature   RRE: The Rev response element (RRE) of HIV-1 allows for Rev-dependent mRNA export from the nucleus to the cytoplasm.
  11050..11074   +  CDS            Rev (fragment): human immunodeficiency virus 1 (HIV-1) Rev protein; rev; enhances nuclear export of unspliced and incompletely spliced viral mRNAs
>Addgene plasmid #99144 | pCW57.1-Tet-UPF1S124A/N138A/T139A (pRKB268) | addgene full sequence | sequence record 190505 | Addgene NGS Result
AATTCTCGACCTCGAGACAAATGGCAGTATTCATCCACAATTTTAAAAGAAAAGGGGGGATTGGGGGGTA
CAGTGCAGGGGAAAGAATAGTAGACATAATAGCAACAGACATACAAACTAAAGAATTACAAAAACAAATT
ACAAAAATTCAAAATTTTCGGGTTTATTACAGGGACAGCAGAGATCCACTTTGGCCGCGAATCGATATGT
CGAGTTTACTCCCTATCAGTGATAGAGAACGTATGTCGAGTTTACTCCCTATCAGTGATAGAGAACGATG
TCGAGTTTACTCCCTATCAGTGATAGAGAACGTATGTCGAGTTTACTCCCTATCAGTGATAGAGAACGTA
TGTCGAGTTTACTCCCTATCAGTGATAGAGAACGTATGTCGAGTTTATCCCTATCAGTGATAGAGAACGT
ATGTCGAGTTTACTCCCTATCAGTGATAGAGAACGTATGTCGAGGTAGGCGTGTACGGTGGGAGGCCTAT
ATAAGCAGAGCTCGTTTAGTGAACCGTCAGATCGCCTGGAGAATTCGGAGGCACCATGGACTACAAAGAC
GATGACGACAAGGGCGGCTCTGTGGAAGCCTATGGGCCGAGCAGCCAAACTCTGACCTTCCTCGATACTG
AGGAAGCTGAACTCCTGGGAGCCGACACACAAGGAAGCGAATTTGAGTTTACTGACTTTACGCTGCCCTC
ACAGACACAGACCCCACCAGGTGGTCCTGGAGGCCCCGGGGGTGGCGGCGCCGGGGGACCCGGCGGAGCC
GGTGCTGGGGCCGCGGCAGGCCAACTGGATGCTCAGGTAGGACCTGAAGGGATCCTCCAAAACGGAGCTG
TCGATGACAGCGTGGCTAAAACGAGTCAGCTCCTGGCCGAACTTAATTTCGAAGAAGACGAAGAGGACAC
GTATTACACCAAGGACCTGCCTATACACGCTTGCGCTTACTGCGGTATACACGATCCTGCCTGCGTGGTT
TACTGTGCTGCTAGCAAGAAGTGGTTCTGCAACGGACGTGGAAATACTTCTGGCAGCCACATTGTAAATC
ACCTTGTGAGGGCAAAATGCAAAGAGGTGACCCTGCACAAGGACGGGCCCCTGGGGGAGACAGTCCTGGA
GTGCTACAACTGCGGCTGTCGCAACGTCTTCCTCCTCGGCTTCATCCCGGCCAAAGCTGACTCAGTGGTG
GTGCTGCTGTGCAGGCAGCCCTGTGCCAGCCAGAGCAGCCTCAAGGACATCAACTGGGACAGCTCGCAGT
GGCAGCCGCTGATCCAGGACCGCTGCTTCCTGTCCTGGCTGGTCAAGATCCCCTCCGAGCAGGAGCAGCT
GCGGGCACGCCAGATCACGGCACAGCAGATCAACAAGCTGGAGGAGCTGTGGAAGGAAAACCCTTCTGCC
ACGCTGGAGGACCTGGAGAAGCCGGGGGTGGACGAGGAGCCGCAGCATGTCCTCCTGCGGTACGAGGACG
CCTACCAGTACCAGAACATATTCGGGCCCCTGGTCAAGCTGGAGGCCGACTACGACAAGAAGCTGAAGGA
GTCCCAGACTCAAGATAACATCACTGTCAGGTGGGACCTGGGCCTTAACAAGAAGAGAATCGCCTACTTC
ACTTTGCCCAAGACTGACTCTGACATGCGGCTCATGCAGGGGGATGAGATATGCCTGCGGTACAAAGGGG
ACCTTGCGCCCCTGTGGAAAGGGATCGGCCACGTCATCAAGGTCCCTGATAATTATGGCGATGAGATCGC
CATTGAGCTGCGGAGCAGCGTGGGTGCACCTGTGGAGGTGACTCACAACTTCCAGGTGGATTTTGTGTGG
AAGTCGACCTCCTTTGACAGGATGCAGAGCGCATTGAAAACGTTTGCCGTGGATGAGACCTCGGTGTCTG
GCTACATCTACCACAAGCTGTTGGGCCACGAGGTGGAGGACGTAATCATCAAGTGCCAGCTGCCCAAGCG
CTTCACGGCGCAGGGCCTCCCCGACCTCAACCACTCCCAGGTTTATGCCGTGAAGACTGTGCTGCAAAGA
CCACTGAGCCTGATCCAGGGCCCGCCAGGCACGGGGAAGACGGTGACGTCGGCCACCATCGTCTACCACC
TGGCCCGGCAAGGCAACGGGCCGGTGCTGGTGTGTGCTCCGAGCAACATCGCCGTGGACCAGCTAACGGA
GAAGATCCACCAGACGGGGCTAAAGGTCGTGCGCCTCTGCGCCAAGAGCCGTGAGGCCATCGACTCCCCG
GTGTCTTTTCTGGCCCTGCACAACCAGATCAGGAACATGGACAGCATGCCTGAGCTGCAGAAGCTGCAGC
AGCTGAAAGACGAGACTGGGGAGCTGTCGTCTGCCGACGAGAAGCGGTACCGGGCCTTGAAGCGCACCGC
AGAGAGAGAGCTGCTGATGAACGCAGATGTCATCTGCTGCACATGTGTGGGCGCCGGTGACCCGAGGCTG
GCCAAGATGCAGTTCCGCTCCATTTTAATCGACGAAAGCACCCAGGCCACCGAGCCGGAGTGCATGGTTC
CCGTGGTCCTCGGGGCCAAGCAGCTGATCCTTGTAGGCGACCACTGCCAGCTGGGCCCAGTGGTGATGTG
CAAGAAGGCGGCCAAGGCCGGGCTGTCACAGTCGCTCTTCGAGCGCCTGGTGGTGCTGGGCATCCGGCCC
ATCCGCCTGCAGGTCCAGTACCGGATGCACCCTGCACTCAGCGCCTTCCCATCCAACATCTTCTACGAGG
GCTCCCTCCAGAATGGTGTCACTGCAGCGGATCGTGTGAAGAAGGGATTTGACTTCCAGTGGCCCCAACC
CGATAAACCGATGTTCTTCTACGTGACCCAGGGCCAAGAGGAGATTGCCAGCTCGGGCACCTCCTACCTG
AACAGGACCGAGGCTGCGAACGTGGAGAAGATCACCACGAAGTTGCTGAAGGCAGGCGCCAAGCCGGACC
AGATTGGCATCATCACGCCCTACGAGGGCCAGCGCTCCTACCTGGTGCAGTACATGCAGTTCAGCGGCTC
CCTGCACACCAAGCTCTACCAGGAGGTGGAGATCGCCAGTGTGGACGCCTTTCAGGGACGCGAGAAGGAC
TTCATCATCCTGTCCTGTGTGCGGGCCAACGAGCACCAAGGCATTGGCTTTTTAAATGACCCCAGGCGTC
TGAACGTGGCCCTGACCAGAGCAAGGTATGGCGTCATCATTGTGGGCAACCCGAAGGCACTATCAAAGCA
GCCGCTCTGGAACCACCTGCTGAACTACTATAAGGAGCAGAAGGTGCTGGTGGAGGGGCCGCTCAACAAC
CTGCGTGAGAGCCTCATGCAGTTCAGCAAGCCACGGAAGCTGGTCAACACTATCAACCCGGGAGCCCGCT
TCATGACCACAGCCATGTATGATGCCCGGGAGGCCATCATCCCAGGCTCCGTCTATGATCGGAGCAGCCA
GGGCCGGCCTTCCAGCATGTACTTCCAGACCCATGACCAGATTGGCATGATCAGTGCCGGCCCTAGCCAC
GTGGCTGCCATGAACATTCCCATCCCCTTCAACCTGGTCATGCCACCCATGCCACCGCCTGGCTATTTTG
GACAAGCCAACGGGCCTGCTGCAGGGCGAGGCACCCCGAAAGGCAAGACTGGTCGTGGGGGACGCCAGAA
GAACCGCTTTGGGCTTCCTGGACCCAGCCAGACTAACCTCCCCAACAGCCAAGCCAGCCAGGATGTGGCG
TCACAGCCCTTCTCTCAGGGCGCCCTGACGCAGGGCTACATCTCCATGAGCCAGCCTTCCCAGATGAGCC
AGCCCGGCCTCTCCCAGCCGGAGCTGTCCCAGGACAGTTACCTTGGTGACGAGTTTAAATCACAAATCGA
CGTGGCGCTCTCACAGGACTCCACGTACCAGGGAGAGCGGGCTTACCAGCATGGCGGGGTGACGGGGCTG
TCCCAGTATTAAAAGGTGGCGGCGGAAGAGCTAAGCAACGTGGCCCCTGAACCTGAAACATAAAATGAAT
GCAATTGTTGTTGTTGGATCGATCCGGGGTTGGGGTTGCGCCTTTTCCAAGGCAGCCCTGGGTTTGCGCA
GGGACGCGGCTGCTCTGGGCGTGGTTCCGGGAAACGCAGCGGCGCCGACCCTGGGTCTCGCACATTCTTC
ACGTCCGTTCGCAGCGTCACCCGGATCTTCGCCGCTACCCTTGTGGGCCCCCCGGCGACGCTTCCTGCTC
CGCCCCTAAGTCGGGAAGGTTCCTTGCGGTTCGCGGCGTGCCGGACGTGACAAACGGAAGCCGCACGTCT
CACTAGTACCCTCGCAGACGGACAGCGCCAGGGAGCAATGGCAGCGCGCCGACCGCGATGGGCTGTGGCC
AATAGCGGCTGCTCAGCAGGGCGCGCCGAGAGCAGCGGCCGGGAAGGGGCGGTGCGGGAGGCGGGGTGTG
GGGCGGTAGTGTGGGCCCTGTTCCTGCCCGCGCGGTGTTCCGCATTCTGCAAGCCTCCGGAGCGCACGTC
GGCAGTCGGCTCCCTCGTTGACCGAATCACCGACCTCTCTCCCCAGCAATTCACCATGACCGAGTACAAG
CCCACGGTGCGCCTCGCCACCCGCGACGACGTCCCCAGGGCCGTACGCACCCTCGCCGCCGCGTTCGCCG
ACTACCCCGCCACGCGCCACACCGTCGATCCGGACCGCCACATCGAGCGGGTCACCGAGCTGCAAGAACT
CTTCCTCACGCGCGTCGGGCTCGACATCGGCAAGGTGTGGGTCGCGGACGACGGCGCCGCGGTGGCGGTC
TGGACCACGCCGGAGAGCGTCGAAGCGGGGGCGGTGTTCGCCGAGATCGGCCCGCGCATGGCCGAGTTGA
GCGGTTCCCGGCTGGCCGCGCAGCAACAGATGGAAGGCCTCCTGGCGCCGCACCGGCCCAAGGAGCCCGC
GTGGTTCCTGGCCACCGTCGGCGTCTCGCCCGACCACCAGGGCAAGGGTCTGGGCAGCGCCGTCGTGCTC
CCCGGAGTGGAGGCGGCCGAGCGCGCCGGGGTGCCCGCCTTCCTGGAGACCTCCGCGCCCCGCAACCTCC
CCTTCTACGAGCGGCTCGGCTTCACCGTCACCGCCGACGTCGAGGTGCCCGAAGGACCGCGCACCTGGTG
CATGACCCGCAAGCCCGGTGCCGAAGGTAGAGGTTCTCTCCTCACTTGTGGTGATGTTGAAGAAAACCCT
GGTCCAATGTCTAGACTGGACAAGAGCAAAGTCATAAACGGAGCTCTGGAATTACTCAATGGTGTCGGTA
TCGAAGGCCTGACGACAAGGAAACTCGCTCAAAAGCTGGGAGTTGAGCAGCCTACCCTGTACTGGCACGT
GAAGAACAAGCGGGCCCTGCTCGATGCCCTGCCAATCGAGATGCTGGACAGGCATCATACCCACTTCTGC
CCCCTGGAAGGCGAGTCATGGCAAGACTTTCTGCGGAACAACGCCAAGTCATACCGCTGTGCTCTCCTCT
CACATCGCGACGGGGCTAAAGTGCATCTCGGCACCCGCCCAACAGAGAAACAGTACGAAACCCTGGAAAA
TCAGCTCGCGTTCCTGTGTCAGCAAGGCTTCTCCCTGGAGAACGCACTGTACGCTCTGTCCGCCGTGGGC
CACTTTACACTGGGCTGCGTATTGGAGGAACAGGAGCATCAAGTAGCAAAAGAGGAAAGAGAGACACCTA
CCACCGATTCTATGCCCCCACTTCTGAGACAAGCAATTGAGCTGTTCGACCGGCAGGGAGCCGAACCTGC
CTTCCTTTTCGGCCTGGAACTAATCATATGTGGCCTGGAGAAACAGCTAAAGTGCGAAAGCGGCGGGCCG
ACCGACGCCCTTGACGATTTTGACTTAGACATGCTCCCAGCCGATGCCCTTGACGACTTTGACCTTGATA
TGCTGCCTGCTGACGCTCTTGACGATTTTGACCTTGACATGCTCCCCGGGTAACTAAGTAAGGATCGATC
CAAGATATCGTATTCTTAACTATGTTGCTCCTTTTACGCTATGTGGATACGCTGCTTTAATGCCTTTGTA
TCATGCTATTGCTTCCCGTATGGCTTTCATTTTCTCCTCCTTGTATAAATCCTGGTTGCTGTCTCTTTAT
GAGGAGTTGTGGCCCGTTGTCAGGCAACGTGGCGTGGTGTGCACTGTGTTTGCTGACGCAACCCCCACTG
GTTGGGGCATTGCCACCACCTGTCAGCTCCTTTCCGGGACTTTCGCTTTCCCCCTCCCTATTGCCACGGC
GGAACTCATCGCCGCCTGCCTTGCCCGCTGCTGGACAGGGGCTCGGCTGTTGGGCACTGACAATTCCGTG
GTGTTGTCGGGGAAGCTGACGTCCTTTCCATGGCTGCTCGCCTGTGTTGCCACCTGGATTCTGCGCGGGA
CGTCCTTCTGCTACGTCCCTTCGGCCCTCAATCCAGCGGACCTTCCTTCCCGCGGCCTGCTGCCGGCTCT
GCGGCCTCTTCCGCGTCTTCGCCTTCGCCCTCAGACGAGTCGGATCTCCCTTTGGGCCGCCTCCCCGCCT
GTTTCGCCTCGGCGTCCGGACTAGAGGTACCTTTAAGACCAATGACTTACAAGGCAGCTGTAGATCTTAG
CCACTTTTTAAAAGAAAAGGGGGGACTGGAAGGGCTAATTCACTCCCAACGAAGACAAGATCTGCTTTTT
GCTTGTACTGGGTCTCTCTGGTTAGACCAGATCTGAGCCTGGGAGCTCTCTGGCTAACTAGGGAACCCAC
TGCTTAAGCCTCAATAAAGCTTGCCTTGAGTGCTTCAAGTAGTGTGTGCCCGTCTGTTGTGTGACTCTGG
TAACTAGAGATCCCTCAGACCCTTTTAGTCAGTGTGGAAAATCTCTAGCAGTAGTAGTTCATGTCATCTT
ATTATTCAGTATTTATAACTTGCAAAGAAATGAATATCAGAGAGTGAGAGGAACTTGTTTATTGCAGCTT
ATAATGGTTACAAATAAAGCAATAGCATCACAAATTTCACAAATAAAGCATTTTTTTCACTGCATTCTAG
TTGTGGTTTGTCCAAACTCATCAATGTATCTTATCATGTCTGGCTCTAGCTATCCCGCCCCTAACTCCGC
CCATCCCGCCCCTAACTCCGCCCAGTTCCGCCCATTCTCCGCCCCATGGCTGACTAATTTTTTTTATTTA
TGCAGAGGCCGAGGCCGCCTCGGCCTCTGAGCTATTCCAGAAGTAGTGAGGAGGCTTTTTTGGAGGCCTT
TCAAATATGTATCCGCTCATGAGACAATAACCCTGATAAATGCTTCAATAATATTGAAAAAGGAAGAGTA
TGAGTATTCAACATTTCCGTGTCGCCCTTATTCCCTTTTTTGCGGCATTTTGCCTTCCTGTTTTTGCTCA
CCCAGAAACGCTGGTGAAAGTAAAAGATGCTGAAGATCAGTTGGGTGCACGAGTGGGTTACATCGAACTG
GATCTCAACAGCGGTAAGATCCTTGAGAGTTTTCGCCCCGAAGAACGTTTTCCAATGATGAGCACTTTTA
AAGTTCTGCTATGTGGCGCGGTATTATCCCGTATTGACGCCGGGCAAGAGCAACTCGGTCGCCGCATACA
CTATTCTCAGAATGACTTGGTTGAGTACTCACCAGTCACAGAAAAGCATCTTACGGATGGCATGACAGTA
AGAGAATTATGCAGTGCTGCCATAACCATGAGTGATAACACTGCGGCCAACTTACTTCTGACAACGATCG
GAGGACCGAAGGAGCTAACCGCTTTTTTGCACAACATGGGGGATCATGTAACTCGCCTTGATCGTTGGGA
ACCGGAGCTGAATGAAGCCATACCAAACGACGAGCGTGACACCACGATGCCTGTAGCAATGGCAACAACG
TTGCGCAAACTATTAACTGGCGAACTACTTACTCTAGCTTCCCGGCAACAATTAATAGACTGGATGGAGG
CGGATAAAGTTGCAGGACCACTTCTGCGCTCGGCCCTTCCGGCTGGCTGGTTTATTGCTGATAAATCTGG
AGCCGGTGAGCGTGGGTCTCGCGGTATCATTGCAGCACTGGGGCCAGATGGTAAGCCCTCCCGTATCGTA
GTTATCTACACGACGGGGAGTCAGGCAACTATGGATGAACGAAATAGACAGATCGCTGAGATAGGTGCCT
CACTGATTAAGCATTGGTAACTGTCAGACCAAGTTTACTCATATATACTTTAGATTGATTTAAAACTTCA
TTTTTAATTTAAAAGGATCTAGGTGAAGATCCTTTTTGATAATCTCATGACCAAAATCCCTTAACGTGAG
TTTTCGTTCCACTGAGCGTCAGACCCCGTAGAAAAGATCAAAGGATCTTCTTGAGATCCTTTTTTTCTGC
GCGTAATCTGCTGCTTGCAAACAAAAAAACCACCGCTACCAGCGGTGGTTTGTTTGCCGGATCAAGAGCT
ACCAACTCTTTTTCCGAAGGTAACTGGCTTCAGCAGAGCGCAGATACCAAATACTGTTCTTCTAGTGTAG
CCGTAGTTAGGCCACCACTTCAAGAACTCTGTAGCACCGCCTACATACCTCGCTCTGCTAATCCTGTTAC
CAGTGGCTGCTGCCAGTGGCGATAAGTCGTGTCTTACCGGGTTGGACTCAAGACGATAGTTACCGGATAA
GGCGCAGCGGTCGGGCTGAACGGGGGGTTCGTGCACACAGCCCAGCTTGGAGCGAACGACCTACACCGAA
CTGAGATACCTACAGCGTGAGCTATGAGAAAGCGCCACGCTTCCCGAAGGGAGAAAGGCGGACAGGTATC
CGGTAAGCGGCAGGGTCGGAACAGGAGAGCGCACGAGGGAGCTTCCAGGGGGAAACGCCTGGTATCTTTA
TAGTCCTGTCGGGTTTCGCCACCTCTGACTTGAGCGTCGATTTTTGTGATGCTCGTCAGGGGGGCGGAGC
CTATGGAAAAACGCCAGCAACGCGGCCTTTTTACGGTTCCTGGCCTTTTGCTGGCCTTTTGCTCACATGT
TCTTTCCTGCGTTATCCCCTGATTCTGTGGATAACCGTATTACCGCCTTTGAGTGAGCTGATACCGCTCG
CCGCAGCCGAACGACCGAGCGCAGCGAGTCAGTGAGCGAGGAAGCGGAAGAGCGCCCAATACGCAAACCG
CCTCTCCCCGCGCGTTGGCCGATTCATTAATGCAGCTGGCACGACAGGTTTCCCGACTGGAAAGCGGGCA
GTGAGCGCAACGCAATTAATGTGAGTTAGCTCACTCATTAGGCACCCCAGGCTTTACACTTTATGCTTCC
GGCTCGTATGTTGTGTGGAATTGTGAGCGGATAACAATTTCACACAGGAAACAGCTATGACCATGATTAC
GCCAAGCGCGCAATTAACCCTCACTAAAGGGAACAAAAGCTGGAGCTGCAAGCTTAATGTAGTCTTATGC
AATACTCTTGTAGTCTTGCAACATGGTAACGATGAGTTAGCAACATGCCTTACAAGGAGAGAAAAAGCAC
CGTGCATGCCGATTGGTGGAAGTAAGGTGGTACGATCGTGCCTTATTAGGAAGGCAACAGACGGGTCTGA
CATGGATTGGACGAACCACTGAATTGCCGCATTGCAGAGATATTGTATTTAAGTGCCTAGCTCGATACAT
AAACGGGTCTCTCTGGTTAGACCAGATCTGAGCCTGGGAGCTCTCTGGCTAACTAGGGAACCCACTGCTT
AAGCCTCAATAAAGCTTGCCTTGAGTGCTTCAAGTAGTGTGTGCCCGTCTGTTGTGTGACTCTGGTAACT
AGAGATCCCTCAGACCCTTTTAGTCAGTGTGGAAAATCTCTAGCAGTGGCGCCCGAACAGGGACTTGAAA
GCGAAAGGGAAACCAGAGGAGCTCTCTCGACGCAGGACTCGGCTTGCTGAAGCGCGCACGGCAAGAGGCG
AGGGGCGGCGACTGGTGAGTACGCCAAAAATTTTGACTAGCGGAGGCTAGAAGGAGAGAGATGGGTGCGA
GAGCGTCAGTATTAAGCGGGGGAGAATTAGATCGCGATGGGAAAAAATTCGGTTAAGGCCAGGGGGAAAG
AAAAAATATAAATTAAAACATATAGTATGGGCAAGCAGGGAGCTAGAACGATTCGCAGTTAATCCTGGCC
TGTTAGAAACATCAGAAGGCTGTAGACAAATACTGGGACAGCTACAACCATCCCTTCAGACAGGATCAGA
AGAACTTAGATCATTATATAATACAGTAGCAACCCTCTATTGTGTGCATCAAAGGATAGAGATAAAAGAC
ACCAAGGAAGCTTTAGACAAGATAGAGGAAGAGCAAAACAAAAGTAAGACCACCGCACAGCAAGCGGCCG
CTGATCTTCAGACCTGGAGGAGGAGATATGAGGGACAATTGGAGAAGTGAATTATATAAATATAAAGTAG
TAAAAATTGAACCATTAGGAGTAGCACCCACCAAGGCAAAGAGAAGAGTGGTGCAGAGAGAAAAAAGAGC
AGTGGGAATAGGAGCTTTGTTCCTTGGGTTCTTGGGAGCAGCAGGAAGCACTATGGGCGCAGCGTCAATG
ACGCTGACGGTACAGGCCAGACAATTATTGTCTGGTATAGTGCAGCAGCAGAACAATTTGCTGAGGGCTA
TTGAGGCGCAACAGCATCTGTTGCAACTCACAGTCTGGGGCATCAAGCAGCTCCAGGCAAGAATCCTGGC
TGTGGAAAGATACCTAAAGGATCAACAGCTCCTGGGGATTTGGGGTTGCTCTGGAAAACTCATTTGCACC
ACTGCTGTGCCTTGGAATGCTAGTTGGAGTAATAAATCTCTGGAACAGATTTGGAATCACACGACCTGGA
TGGAGTGGGACAGAGAAATTAACAATTACACAAGCTTAATACACTCCTTAATTGAAGAATCGCAAAACCA
GCAAGAAAAGAATGAACAAGAATTATTGGAATTAGATAAATGGGCAAGTTTGTGGAATTGGTTTAACATA
ACAAATTGGCTGTGGTATATAAAATTATTCATAATGATAGTAGGAGGCTTGGTAGGTTTAAGAATAGTTT
TTGCTGTACTTTCTATAGTGAATAGAGTTAGGCAGGGATATTCACCATTATCGTTTCAGACCCACCTCCC
AACCCCGAGGGGAC
